Addgene plasmid #106010: Opto-GPR22
Purpose: Expression of a chimeric G-protein coupled receptor (Rhodopsin-GPR22; Opto-GPR22; A12)
Depositing lab: Harald Janovjak. Depositing organization: Institute of Science and Technology Austria (I.S.T. Austria). Publication: Optical functionalization of human Class A orphan G-protein-coupled receptors. Morri M, Sanchez-Romero I, Tichy AM, Kainrath S, Gerrard EJ, Hirschfeld PP, Schwarz J, Janovjak H. Nat Commun. 2018 May 16;9(1):1950. doi: 10.1038/s41467-018-04342-1. PubMed 29769519.
Backbone
  Vector backbone: pcDNA3.1-
  Backbone manufacturer: Invitrogen
  Backbone size w/o insert (bp): 5427
  Vector type: Mammalian Expression
  Selectable markers: Neomycin (select with G418)
Growth in bacteria
  Bacterial resistance: Ampicillin, 100 μg/mL
  Growth temperature: 37°C
  Growth strain: DH5alpha
  Copy number: High Copy
Gene/Insert
  Gene/Insert name: Opto-GPR22
  Species: H. sapiens (human), B. taurus (bovine)
  Insert size (bp): 1398
  Mutation: Chimeric receptor protein
  Entrez Gene: GPR22
  Promoter: CMV
  Tag / fusion protein: VSV-G (N terminal on insert); Rhodopsin-1D4 (C terminal on insert)
  Cloning method: Restriction Enzyme; 5′ cloning site unknown (unknown if destroyed); 3′ cloning site unknown (unknown if destroyed)
  Sequencing primers: 5′ CMV_F (CGCAAATGGGCGGTAGGCGTG); 3′ pcDNA_R (CAACAGATGGCTGGCAAC)
Terms and licenses: Academic/Nonprofit Terms; Industry Terms: Not Available to Industry
Depositor comments: two step cloning; 5' and 3' sites cannot be used for (sub)cloning
How to cite: Opto-GPR22 was a gift from Harald Janovjak (Addgene plasmid # 106010 ; http://n2t.net/addgene:106010 ; RRID:Addgene_106010)
