[The description below was written by a language model from this plasmid's Addgene catalogue record and pLannotate feature annotations shown in this document.]
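Description:
Opto-GPR22 is a mammalian expression plasmid built on the Invitrogen pcDNA3.1(-) backbone that encodes a chimeric, light-activatable G-protein coupled receptor combining bovine rhodopsin with the human orphan receptor GPR22. The approximately 1.4 kb insert sits downstream of the human cytomegalovirus immediate-early enhancer and promoter and is terminated by the bovine growth hormone polyadenylation signal. A T7 promoter lies between the CMV promoter and the coding region. According to the catalogue entry, the chimera carries an N-terminal VSV-G epitope and a C-terminal rhodopsin 1D4 epitope, which can be used for antibody detection of the protein. The automated annotation recognises most of the open reading frame as rhodopsin (matched to a dog orthologue by similarity) and picks out the bovine rhodopsin N-terminal glycosylation segment. It does not separately annotate the GPR22-derived portions or the epitope tags. The record does not say which receptor domains come from which parent.

In bacteria the plasmid is maintained at high copy through a ColE1/pUC-type origin and selected with ampicillin via the β-lactamase gene. An f1 origin is also present. The catalogue lists neomycin/G418 as the mammalian selectable marker. However, the sequenced record is 5,848 nt, shorter than backbone plus insert would predict. Its feature table shows the SV40 early promoter followed almost directly by the SV40 poly(A) signal, with no neomycin resistance gene annotated, so G418 selection should be verified rather than assumed. The depositor notes a two-step cloning strategy whose flanking sites cannot be reused for subcloning. The construct belongs to a set made for optical functionalisation of human class A orphan GPCRs, in which light is used to activate the chimeric receptor in transfected mammalian cells.
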