Features (pLannotate 1.2.2; 19 found; start..end, strand, type, name):
     30..82      -  misc_feature   bom (fragment): basis of mobility region from pBR322
    237..616     +  enhancer       CMV enhancer: human cytomegalovirus immediate early enhancer
    617..820     +  promoter       CMV promoter: human cytomegalovirus (CMV) immediate early promoter
    816..849     +  LTR            5' LTR (truncated) (fragment): truncated 5' long terminal repeat (LTR) from HIV-1
    865..883     +  promoter       T7 promoter: promoter for bacteriophage T7 RNA polymerase
   1026..2126    +  CDS            RHO: OPSD_CANLF - Experimental evidence at protein level: Swiss-Prot protein existence level 1. Photoreceptor required for image-forming vision at low light intensity. Required for photoreceptor cell viability after birth (PubMed:11972042). Light-induced isomerization of 11-cis to all-trans retinal triggers a conformational change that activates signaling via G-proteins. Subsequent receptor phosphorylation mediates displacement of the bound G-protein alpha subunit by the arrestin SAG and terminates signaling (By similarity). From Canis lupus familiaris (Dog) (Canis familiaris).
   1041..1079    +  CDS            opsin tag: segment of bovine rhodopsin containing a signal for N-linked glycosylation (Favaloro et al., 2008) The asparagine in the NKT tripeptide will be glycosylated if this sequence is exposed to the ER lumen.
   2404..2515    +  polyA_signal   bGH poly(A) signal: bovine growth hormone polyadenylation signal
   2632..2653    +  promoter       SV40 promoter (fragment): SV40 enhancer and early promoter
   2674..3102    +  rep_origin     f1 ori (sequence partly withheld): f1 bacteriophage origin of replication; arrow indicates direction of (+) strand synthesis
   3116..3445    +  promoter       SV40 promoter: SV40 enhancer and early promoter
   3523..3644    +  polyA_signal   SV40 poly(A) signal: SV40 polyadenylation signal
   3717..3733    -  protein_bind   lac operator: The lac repressor binds to the lac operator to inhibit transcription in E. coli. This inhibition can be relieved by adding lactose or isopropyl-β-D-thiogalactopyranoside (IPTG). lac repressor encoded by lacI
   3741..3771    -  promoter       lac promoter: promoter for the E. coli lac operon
   3786..3807    -  protein_bind   CAP binding site: CAP binding activates transcription in the presence of cAMP. E. coli catabolite activator protein
   3820..3912    -  CDS            lacI (fragment): lac repressor; lacI; The lac repressor binds to the lac operator to inhibit transcription in E. coli. This inhibition can be relieved by adding lactose or isopropyl-β-D-thiogalactopyranoside (IPTG).
   4095..4683    -  rep_origin     ori: high-copy-number ColE1/pMB1/pBR322/pUC origin of replication
   4854..5714    -  CDS            AmpR: β-lactamase; bla; confers resistance to ampicillin, carbenicillin, and related antibiotics
   5715..5819    -  promoter       AmpR promoter: bla
>Addgene plasmid #106010 | Opto-GPR22 | addgene full sequence | sequence record 223841 | Addgene NGS Result
TCGACGGATCGGGAGATCTCCCGATCCCCTATGGTGCACTCTCAGTACAATCTGCTCTGATGCCGCATAG
TTAAGCCAGTATCTGCTCCCTGCTTGTGTGTTGGAGGTCGCTGAGTAGTGCGCGAGCAAAATTTAAGCTA
CAACAAGGCAAGGCTTGACCGACAATTGCATGAAGAATCTGCTTAGGGTTAGGCGTTTTGCGCTGCTTCG
CGATGTACGGGCCAGATATACGCGTTGACATTGATTATTGACTAGTTATTAATAGTAATCAATTACGGGG
TCATTAGTTCATAGCCCATATATGGAGTTCCGCGTTACATAACTTACGGTAAATGGCCCGCCTGGCTGAC
CGCCCAACGACCCCCGCCCATTGACGTCAATAATGACGTATGTTCCCATAGTAACGCCAATAGGGACTTT
CCATTGACGTCAATGGGTGGAGTATTTACGGTAAACTGCCCACTTGGCAGTACATCAAGTGTATCATATG
CCAAGTACGCCCCCTATTGACGTCAATGACGGTAAATGGCCCGCCTGGCATTATGCCCAGTACATGACCT
TATGGGACTTTCCTACTTGGCAGTACATCTACGTATTAGTCATCGCTATTACCATGGTGATGCGGTTTTG
GCAGTACATCAATGGGCGTGGATAGCGGTTTGACTCACGGGGATTTCCAAGTCTCCACCCCATTGACGTC
AATGGGAGTTTGTTTTGGCACCAAAATCAACGGGACTTTCCAAAATGTCGTAACAACTCCGCCCCATTGA
CGCAAATGGGCGGTAGGCGTGTACGGTGGGAGGTCTATATAAGCAGAGCTCTCTGGCTAACTAGAGAACC
CACTGCTTACTGGCTTATCGAAATTAATACGACTCACTATAGGGAGACACAAGCTGGCTAGCGTTTAAAC
GGGCCCTCTAGACTCGAGCACCATGAAAACGATCATCGCCCTGAGCTACATCTTCTGCCTGGTATTCGCC
ATGTACACCGATATAGAGATGAACAGGCTGGGAAAGGATAGCCTCATGAACGGGACCGAGGGCCCAAACT
TCTACGTGCCTTTCTCCAACAAGACGGGCGTGGTGCGCAGCCCCTTCGAGGCCCCGCAGTACTACCTGGC
GGAGCCATGGCAGTTCTCCATGCTGGCCGCCTACATGTTCCTGCTGATCATGCTTGGCTTCCCCATCAAC
TTCCTCACGCTGTACGTCTACTGCATGAAATCCAACTTAATCAACTCTGTCCTCAACTACATCCTGCTCA
ACCTGGCCGTGGCCGACCTCTTCATGGTGTTCGGGGGCTTCACCACCACCCTCTACACCTCTCTGCACGG
GTACTTCGTCTTTGGGCCCACGGGCTGCAACCTGGAGGGCTTCTTTGCCACCTTGGGCGGTGAAATTGCA
CTGTGGTCCTTGGTGGTCCTGGCCATCGAGCGGTACGTGGTGGTGGTAAAACCTGCAAACCGAATTCTGA
CAATGGGCAGAGCCATCATGGGCGTCGCCTTCACCTGGGTCATGGCTCTGGCCTGTGCCGCGCCCCCCCT
CGTCGGCTGGTCCAGGTACATCCCGGAGGGCATGCAGTGCTCGTGCGGGATTGACTACTACACGCCCCAC
GAGGAAACCAACAATGAGTCGTTCGTCATCTACATGTTCGTGGTCCACTTCATCATCCCCCTGATTGTCA
TATTCTTCTGCTACGGAAAAATACTTCAGGCTCTTAATATTCGAATAGGCACAAGATTTTCAACAGGGCA
GAAGAAGAAAGCAAGAAAGAAAAAGACAATTTCTCTAACCACACAACATGAGGCTACAGACATGTCACAA
AGCAGTGGTGGGAGAAATGTAGTCTTTGGTGTAAGAACTTCAGTTTCTGTAATAATTGCCCTCCGGCGAG
CTGTGAAACGACACCGTGAACGACGAGAAAGACAAAAGAGAGTGTTCCGCATGGTGATCATCATGGTCAT
CGCTTTCCTAATCTGCTGGCTGCCCTACGCTGGGGTGGCGTTCTACATCTTCACCCATCAGGGCTCTGAC
TTTGGCCCCATCTTCATGACCATCCCGGCTTTCTTTGCCAAGACTTCTGCCGTCTACAACCCCGTCATCT
ACATCATGATGAACAAGCAGTTCCGCAAGGTCTTGAAAAGTAAAATGAAAAAGCGAGTTGTTTCTATAGT
AGAAGCTGATCCCCTGCCTAATAATGCTGTAATACACAACTCTTGGATAGATCCTAAAAGAAACAAAAAA
ATTACCTTTGAAGATAGTGAAATAAGAGAAAAATGTTTAGTGCCTCAGGTTGTCACAGACACAGAAACCA
GCCAAGTGGCGCCTGCCTAAGAATTCCACCACACTGGACTAGTGGATCCGAGCTCGGTACCAAGCTTAAG
TTTAAACCGCTGATCAGCCTCGACTGTGCCTTCTAGTTGCCAGCCATCTGTTGTTTGCCCCTCCCCCGTG
CCTTCCTTGACCCTGGAAGGTGCCACTCCCACTGTCCTTTCCTAATAAAATGAGGAAATTGCATCGCATT
GTCTGAGTAGGTGTCATTCTATTCTGGGGGGTGGGGTGGGGCAGGACAGCAAGGGGGAGGATTGGGAAGA
GAATAGCAGGCATGCTGGGGATGCGGTGGGCTCTATGGCTTCTGAGGCGGAAAGAACCAGCTGGGGCTCT
AGGGGGTATCCCC
[124 nt withheld, positions 2674-2797]
C
[91 nt withheld, positions 2799-2889]
A
[49 nt withheld, positions 2891-2939]
CCTTTGACGTTGGAGTCCACGTTCTTT
[37 nt withheld, positions 2967-3003]
ACCCTATCTCGGTCTATTCTTTTGATTTATAAGGGATTTTGCCGATTTCGGCCTATTGGTTAAAAAATGA
GCTGATTTAACAAAAATTTAACGCGAATTAATTCTGTGGAATGTGTGTCAGTTAGGGTGTGGAAAGTCCC
CAGGCTCCCCAGCAGGCAGAAGTATGCAAAGCATGCATCTCAATTAGTCAGCAACCAGGTGTGGAAAGTC
CCCAGGCTCCCCAGCAGGCAGAAGTATGCAAAGCATGCATCTCAATTAGTCAGCAACCATAGTCCCGCCC
CTAACTCCGCCCATCCCGCCCCTAACTCCGCCCAGTTCCGCCCATTCTCCGCCCCATGGCTGACTAATTT
TTTTTATTTATGCAGAGGCCGAGGCCGCCTCTGCCTCTGAGCTATTCCAGAAGTAGTGAGGAGGCTTTTT
TGGAGGCCTAGGCTTTTGCAAAAAGCTCCCGGGAGCTTGTATATCCATTTTCGGATCCTCCAGCGCGGGG
ATCTCATGCTGGAGTTCTTCGCCCACCCCAACTTGTTTATTGCAGCTTATAATGGTTACAAATAAAGCAA
TAGCATCACAAATTTCACAAATAAAGCATTTTTTTCACTGCATTCTAGTTGTGGTTTGTCCAAACTCATC
AATGTATCTTATCATGTCTGTATACCGTCGACCTCTAGCTAGAGCTTGGCGTAATCATGGTCATAGCTGT
TTCCTGTGTGAAATTGTTATCCGCTCACAATTCCACACAACATACGAGCCGGAAGCATAAAGTGTAAAGC
CTGGGGTGCCTAATGAGTGAGCTAACTCACATTAATTGCGTTGCGCTCACTGCCCGCTTTCCAGTCGGGA
AACCTGTCGTGCCAGCTGCATTAATGAATCGGCCAACGCGCGGGGAGAGGCGGTTTGCGTATTGGGCGCT
CTTGCGCTTCCTCGCTCACTGACTCGCTGCGCTCGGTCGTTCGGCTGCGGCGAGCGGTATCAGCTCACTC
AAAGGCGGTAATACGGTTATCCACAGAATCAGGGGATAACGCAGGAAAGAACATGTGAGCAAAAGGCCAG
CAAAAGGCCAGGAACCGTAAAAAGGCCGCGTTGCTGGCGTTTTTCCATAGGCTCCGCCCCCCTGACGAGC
ATCACAAAAATCGACGCTCAAGTCAGAGGTGGCGAAACCCGACAGGACTATAAAGATACCAGGCGTTTCC
CCCTGGAAGCTCCCTCGTGCGCTCTCCTGTTCCGACCCTGCCGCTTACCGGATACCTGTCCGCCTTTCTC
CCTTCGGGAAGCGTGGCGCTTTCTCATAGCTCACGCTGTAGGTATCTCAGTTCGGTGTAGGTCGTTCGCT
CCAAGCTGGGCTGTGTGCACGAACCCCCCGTTCAGCCCGACCGCTGCGCCTTATCCGGTAACTATCGTCT
TGAGTCCAACCCGGTAAGACACGACTTATCGCCACTGGCAGCAGCCACTGGTAACAGGATTAGCAGAGCG
AGGTATGTAGGCGGTGCTACAGAGTTCTTGAAGTGGTGGCCTAACTACGGCTACACTAGAAGAACAGTAT
TTGGTATCTGCGCTCTGCTGAAGCCAGTTACCTTCGGAAAAAGAGTTGGTAGCTCTTGATCCGGCAAACA
AACCACCGCTGGTAGCGGTGGTTTTTTTGTTTGCAAGCAGCAGATTACGCGCAGAAAAAAAGGATCTCAA
GAAGATCCTTTGATCTTTTCTACGGGGTCTGACGCTCAGTGGAACGAAAACTCACGTTAAGGGATTTTGG
TCATGAGATTATCAAAAAGGATCTTCACCTAGATCCTTTTAAATTAAAAATGAAGTTTTAAATCAATCTA
AAGTATATATGAGTAAACTTGGTCTGACAGTTACCAATGCTTAATCAGTGAGGCACCTATCTCAGCGATC
TGTCTATTTCGTTCATCCATAGTTGCCTGACTCCCCGTCGTGTAGATAACTACGATACGGGAGGGCTTAC
CATCTGGCCCCAGTGCTGCAATGATACCGCGGGACCCACGCTCACCGGCTCCAGATTTATCAGCAATAAA
CCAGCCAGCCGGAAGGGCCGAGCGCAGAAGTGGTCCTGCAACTTTATCCGCCTCCATCCAGTCTATTAAT
TGTTGCCGGGAAGCTAGAGTAAGTAGTTCGCCAGTTAATAGTTTGCGCAACGTTGTTGCCATTGCTACAG
GCATCGTGGTGTCACGCTCGTCGTTTGGTATGGCTTCATTCAGCTCCGGTTCCCAACGATCAAGGCGAGT
TACATGATCCCCCATGTTGTGCAAAAAAGCGGTTAGCTCCTTCGGTCCTCCGATCGTTGTCAGAAGTAAG
TTGGCCGCAGTGTTATCACTCATGGTTATGGCAGCACTGCATAATTCTCTTACTGTCATGCCATCCGTAA
GATGCTTTTCTGTGACTGGTGAGTACTCAACCAAGTCATTCTGAGAATAGTGTATGCGGCGACCGAGTTG
CTCTTGCCCGGCGTCAATACGGGATAATACCGCGCCACATAGCAGAACTTTAAAAGTGCTCATCATTGGA
AAACGTTCTTCGGGGCGAAAACTCTCAAGGATCTTACCACTGTTGAGATCCAGTTCGATGTAACCCACTC
GTGCACCCAACTGATCTTCAGCATCTTTTACTTTCACCAGCGTTTCTGGGTGAGCAAAAACAGGAAGGCA
AAATGCCGCAAAAAAGGGAATAAGGGCGACACGGAAATGTTGAATACTCATACTCTTCCTTTTTCAATAT
TATTGAAGCATTTATCAGGGTTATTGTCTCATGAGCGGATACATATTTGAATGTATTTAGAAAAATAAAC
AAATAGGGGTTCCGCGCACATTTCCCCGAAAAGTGCCACCTGACG
