>Addgene plasmid #106010 | Opto-GPR22 | depositor partial sequence | sequence record 200773 | Opto-GPR22
ATGAAAACGATCATCGCCCTGAGCTACATCTTCTGCCTGGTATTCGCCATGTACACCGATATAGAGATGA
ACAGGCTGGGAAAGGATAGCCTCATGAACGGGACCGAGGGCCCAAACTTCTACGTGCCTTTCTCCAACAA
GACGGGCGTGGTGCGCAGCCCCTTCGAGGCCCCGCAGTACTACCTGGCGGAGCCATGGCAGTTCTCCATG
CTGGCCGCCTACATGTTCCTGCTGATCATGCTTGGCTTCCCCATCAACTTCCTCACGCTGTACGTCTACT
GCATGAAATCCAACTTAATCAACTCTGTCCTCAACTACATCCTGCTCAACCTGGCCGTGGCCGACCTCTT
CATGGTGTTCGGGGGCTTCACCACCACCCTCTACACCTCTCTGCACGGGTACTTCGTCTTTGGGCCCACG
GGCTGCAACCTGGAGGGCTTCTTTGCCACCTTGGGCGGTGAAATTGCACTGTGGTCCTTGGTGGTCCTGG
CCATCGAGCGGTACGTGGTGGTGGTAAAACCTGCAAACCGAATTCTGACAATGGGCAGAGCCATCATGGG
CGTCGCCTTCACCTGGGTCATGGCTCTGGCCTGTGCCGCGCCCCCCCTCGTCGGCTGGTCCAGGTACATC
CCGGAGGGCATGCAGTGCTCGTGCGGGATTGACTACTACACGCCCCACGAGGAAACCAACAATGAGTCGT
TCGTCATCTACATGTTCGTGGTCCACTTCATCATCCCCCTGATTGTCATATTCTTCTGCTACGGAAAAAT
ACTTCAGGCTCTTAATATTCGAATAGGCACAAGATTTTCAACAGGGCAGAAGAAGAAAGCAAGAAAGAAA
AAGACAATTTCTCTAACCACACAACATGAGGCTACAGACATGTCACAAAGCAGTGGTGGGAGAAATGTAG
TCTTTGGTGTAAGAACTTCAGTTTCTGTAATAATTGCCCTCCGGCGAGCTGTGAAACGACACCGTGAACG
ACGAGAAAGACAAAAGAGAGTGTTCCGCATGGTGATCATCATGGTCATCGCTTTCCTAATCTGCTGGCTG
CCCTACGCTGGGGTGGCGTTCTACATCTTCACCCATCAGGGCTCTGACTTTGGCCCCATCTTCATGACCA
TCCCGGCTTTCTTTGCCAAGACTTCTGCCGTCTACAACCCCGTCATCTACATCATGATGAACAAGCAGTT
CCGCAAGGTCTTGAAAAGTAAAATGAAAAAGCGAGTTGTTTCTATAGTAGAAGCTGATCCCCTGCCTAAT
AATGCTGTAATACACAACTCTTGGATAGATCCTAAAAGAAACAAAAAAATTACCTTTGAAGATAGTGAAA
TAAGAGAAAAATGTTTAGTGCCTCAGGTTGTCACAGACACAGAAACCAGCCAAGTGGCGCCTGCCTAA
